Addgene plasmid #210899: pFBOH-MHL_LRRK2:2141-2527
Purpose: Insect expression of human LRRK2 fragment T2141 to E2527. N-terminal 6X His tag with TEV cleavage.
Depositing lab: Cheryl Arrowsmith. Depositing organization: University of Toronto. Publication: A Target Class Ligandability Evaluation of WD40 Repeat-Containing Proteins. Ackloo S, Li F, Szewczyk M, Seitova A, Loppnau P, Zeng H, Xu J, Ahmad S, Arnautova YA, Baghaie AJ, Beldar S, Bolotokova A, Centrella PA, Chau I, Clark MA, Cuozzo JW, Dehghani-Tafti S, Disch JS, Dong A, Dumas A, Feng JA, Ghiabi P, Gibson E, Gilmer J, Goldman B, Green SR, Guie MA, Guilinger JP, Harms N, Herasymenko O, Houliston S, Hutchinson A, Kearnes S, Keefe AD, Kimani SW, Kramer T, Kutera M, Kwak HA, Lento C, Li Y, Liu J, Loup J, Machado RAC, Mulhern CJ, Perveen S, Righetto GL, Riley P, Shrestha S, Sigel EA, Silva M, Sintchak MD, Slakman BL, Taylor RD, Thompson J, Torng W, Underkoffler C, von Rechenberg M, Walsh RT, Watson I, Wilson DJ, Wolf E, Yadav M, Yazdi AK, Zhang J, Zhang Y, Santhakumar V, Edwards AM, Barsyte-Lovejoy D, Schapira M, Brown PJ, Halabelian L, Arrowsmith CH. J Med Chem. 2025 Jan 23;68(2):1092-1112. doi: 10.1021/acs.jmedchem.4c02010. Epub 2024 Nov 4. PubMed 39495097.
Backbone
  Vector backbone: pFBOH-MHL
  Backbone manufacturer: pFASTBac1 Modified
  Vector type: Insect Expression
  Selectable markers: Gentamicin
Growth in bacteria
  Bacterial resistance: Ampicillin, 100 μg/mL
  Growth temperature: 37°C
  Growth strain: DH5alpha
  Copy number: High Copy
Gene/Insert
  Gene/Insert name: LRRK2:T2141-E2527
  Species: H. sapiens (human)
  Insert size (bp): 1161
  Mutation: M2397T natural variant ( VAR_024965)
  Entrez Gene: LRRK2 (a.k.a. AURA17, DARDARIN, PARK8, RIPK7, ROCO2)
  Promoter: Polyhedrin
  Tag / fusion protein: MHHHHHHSSGRENLYFQG (N terminal on insert)
  Cloning method: Ligation Independent Cloning
  Sequencing primers: 5′ tattccggattattcataccg; 3′ ctctacaaatgtggtatggc
Resource information
  A portion of this plasmid was derived from a plasmid made by: Mammalian Gene Collection (BC117180)
Terms and licenses: Academic/Nonprofit Terms; Industry Terms: Not Available to Industry
Depositor comments: 5' Cloning Site: BseRI (destroyed), 3' Cloning Site: BseRI (destroyed).
How to cite: pFBOH-MHL_LRRK2:2141-2527 was a gift from Cheryl Arrowsmith (Addgene plasmid # 210899 ; http://n2t.net/addgene:210899 ; RRID:Addgene_210899)
