[The description below was written by a language model from this plasmid's Addgene catalogue record and pLannotate feature annotations shown in this document.]
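Description:
pFBOH-MHL_LRRK2:2141-2527 is a baculovirus transfer (donor) plasmid for insect cell expression, built on pFBOH-MHL, a modified pFastBac1 backbone. It is about 5.9 kb, replicates in E. coli at high copy from a ColE1/pUC-type origin, and is selected with ampicillin through the bla gene. An f1 origin is also present. The expression cassette and a gentamicin acetyltransferase gene lie between the Tn7R and Tn7L ends of a mini-Tn7 element. In pFastBac-type systems, this arrangement allows site-specific transposition of the cassette into a baculovirus shuttle genome (bacmid) in E. coli, with gentamicin resistance marking the transposed segment. The recombinant bacmid is then used to generate virus for infecting insect cells.

The payload is a 1,161 bp fragment of human LRRK2 encoding residues T2141 to E2527, the C-terminal part of the protein. It carries the natural variant M2397T and was derived from a Mammalian Gene Collection clone. Transcription is driven by the very late, strong polyhedrin promoter from Autographa californica nucleopolyhedrovirus and is terminated by an SV40 polyadenylation signal. The insert was introduced by ligation-independent cloning at BseRI sites, which were destroyed in the process. It is fused at its N terminus to a 6xHis tag followed by a TEV protease recognition site, so the protein can be purified by metal-affinity chromatography and the tag then removed. The feature annotation labels part of this tag as a "capTEV" fragment, which simply reflects partial similarity to the His/TEV sequence.

The associated publication evaluates the ligandability of WD40 repeat-containing proteins, which is consistent with using this construct to produce recombinant LRRK2 C-terminal domain protein for biochemical, structural or ligand-screening studies.
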