Features (pLannotate 1.2.2; 16 found; start..end, strand, type, name):
   1018..1606    +  rep_origin     ori: high-copy-number ColE1/pMB1/pBR322/pUC origin of replication
   1792..1843    -  misc_feature   bom (fragment): basis of mobility region from pBR322
   1911..2135    -  mobile_element Tn7R: mini-Tn7 element (right end of the Tn7 transposon) Tn7
   2202..2735    -  CDS            GmR: gentamycin acetyltransferase; aacC1; confers resistance to gentamycin
   2905..2933    -  promoter       Pc promoter: intI1 (promoter lies within the coding sequence); class 1 integron promoter
   2911..3258    -  CDS            YPR2_ECOLX (fragment): Protein predicted: Swiss-Prot protein existence level 4. From Escherichia coli.
   3285..3376    +  promoter       polyhedrin promoter: polh from Autographa californica; promoter for the baculovirus polyhedrin gene
   3433..3451    +  CDS            capTEV™ (fragment): composite tag for in vivo biotinylation, TEV protease cleavage, and 6xHis tagging
   3486..4646    +  CDS            LRRK2 (fragment): LRRK2_HUMAN - Also known as PARK8. Experimental evidence at protein level: Swiss-Prot protein existence level 1. Serine/threonine-protein kinase which phosphorylates a broad range of proteins involved in multiple processes such as neuronal plasticity, autophagy, and vesicle trafficking (PubMed:20949042, PubMed:22012985, PubMed:26824392, PubMed:29125462, PubMed:28720718, PubMed:29127255, PubMed:30398148, PubMed:29212815, PubMed:30635421, PubMed:21850687, PubMed:23395371, PubMed:17114044, PubMed:24687852, PubMed:26014385, PubMed:25201882). Is a key regulator of RAB GTPases by regulating the GTP/
   4678..4761    +  CDS            large T antigen (fragment): large T antigen from SV40 (simian virus 40)
   4784..4918    +  polyA_signal   SV40 poly(A) signal: SV40 polyadenylation signal
   4947..5112    -  mobile_element Tn7L: mini-Tn7 element (left end of the Tn7 transposon) Tn7
   5275..5291    +  CDS            lacZα (fragment): LacZα fragment of β-galactosidase; lacZ fragment
   5296..5750    +  rep_origin     f1 ori (sequence partly withheld): f1 bacteriophage origin of replication; arrow indicates direction of (+) strand synthesis
   5776..5880    +  promoter       AmpR promoter: bla
   5881..847     +  CDS            AmpR (across the origin): β-lactamase; bla; confers resistance to ampicillin, carbenicillin, and related antibiotics
>Addgene plasmid #210899 | pFBOH-MHL_LRRK2:2141-2527 | addgene full sequence | sequence record 426130 | Addgene NGS Result
TTTCCGTGTCGCCCTTATTCCCTTTTTTGCGGCATTTTGCCTTCCTGTTTTTGCTCACCCAGAAACGCTG
GTGAAAGTAAAAGATGCTGAAGATCAGTTGGGTGCACGAGTGGGTTACATCGAACTGGATCTCAACAGCG
GTAAGATCCTTGAGAGTTTTCGCCCCGAAGAACGTTTTCCAATGATGAGCACTTTTAAAGTTCTGCTATG
TGGCGCGGTATTATCCCGTATTGACGCCGGGCAAGAGCAACTCGGTCGCCGCATACACTATTCTCAGAAT
GACTTGGTTGAGTACTCACCAGTCACAGAAAAGCATCTTACGGATGGCATGACAGTAAGAGAATTATGCA
GTGCTGCCATAACCATGAGTGATAACACTGCGGCCAACTTACTTCTGACAACGATCGGAGGACCGAAGGA
GCTAACCGCTTTTTTGCACAACATGGGGGATCATGTAACTCGCCTTGATCGTTGGGAACCGGAGCTGAAT
GAAGCCATACCAAACGACGAGCGTGACACCACGATGCCTGTAGCAATGGCAACAACGTTGCGCAAACTAT
TAACTGGCGAACTACTTACTCTAGCTTCCCGGCAACAATTAATAGACTGGATGGAGGCGGATAAAGTTGC
AGGACCACTTCTGCGCTCGGCCCTTCCGGCTGGCTGGTTTATTGCTGATAAATCTGGAGCCGGTGAGCGT
GGGTCTCGCGGTATCATTGCAGCACTGGGGCCAGATGGTAAGCCCTCCCGTATCGTAGTTATCTACACGA
CGGGGAGTCAGGCAACTATGGATGAACGAAATAGACAGATCGCTGAGATAGGTGCCTCACTGATTAAGCA
TTGGTAACTGTCAGACCAAGTTTACTCATATATACTTTAGATTGATTTAAAACTTCATTTTTAATTTAAA
AGGATCTAGGTGAAGATCCTTTTTGATAATCTCATGACCAAAATCCCTTAACGTGAGTTTTCGTTCCACT
GAGCGTCAGACCCCGTAGAAAAGATCAAAGGATCTTCTTGAGATCCTTTTTTTCTGCGCGTAATCTGCTG
CTTGCAAACAAAAAAACCACCGCTACCAGCGGTGGTTTGTTTGCCGGATCAAGAGCTACCAACTCTTTTT
CCGAAGGTAACTGGCTTCAGCAGAGCGCAGATACCAAATACTGTTCTTCTAGTGTAGCCGTAGTTAGGCC
ACCACTTCAAGAACTCTGTAGCACCGCCTACATACCTCGCTCTGCTAATCCTGTTACCAGTGGCTGCTGC
CAGTGGCGATAAGTCGTGTCTTACCGGGTTGGACTCAAGACGATAGTTACCGGATAAGGCGCAGCGGTCG
GGCTGAACGGGGGGTTCGTGCACACAGCCCAGCTTGGAGCGAACGACCTACACCGAACTGAGATACCTAC
AGCGTGAGCTATGAGAAAGCGCCACGCTTCCCGAAGGGAGAAAGGCGGACAGGTATCCGGTAAGCGGCAG
GGTCGGAACAGGAGAGCGCACGAGGGAGCTTCCAGGGGGAAACGCCTGGTATCTTTATAGTCCTGTCGGG
TTTCGCCACCTCTGACTTGAGCGTCGATTTTTGTGATGCTCGTCAGGGGGGCGGAGCCTATGGAAAAACG
CCAGCAACGCGGCCTTTTTACGGTTCCTGGCCTTTTGCTGGCCTTTTGCTCACATGTTCTTTCCTGCGTT
ATCCCCTGATTCTGTGGATAACCGTATTACCGCCTTTGAGTGAGCTGATACCGCTCGCCGCAGCCGAACG
ACCGAGCGCAGCGAGTCAGTGAGCGAGGAAGCGGAAGAGCGCCTGATGCGGTATTTTCTCCTTACGCATC
TGTGCGGTATTTCACACCGCATAGACCAGCCGCGTAACCTGGCAAAATCGGTTACGGTTGAGTAATAAAT
GGATGCCCTGCGTAAGCGGGTGTGGGCGGACAATAAAGTCTTAAACTGAACAAAATAGATCTAAACTATG
ACAATAAAGTCTTAAACTAGACAGAATAGTTGTAAACTGAAATCAGTCCAGTTATGCTGTGAAAAAGCAT
ACTGGACTTTTGTTATGGCTAAAGCAAACTCTTCATTTTCTGAAGTGCAAATTGCCCGTCGTATTAAAGA
GGGGCGTGGCCAAGGGCATGGTAAAGACTATATTCGCGGCGTTGTGACAATTTACCGAACAACTCCGCGG
CCGGGAAGCCGATCTCGGCTTGAACGAATTGTTAGGTGGCGGTACTTGGGTCGATATCAAAGTGCATCAC
TTCTTCCCGTATGCCCAACTTTGTATAGAGAGCCACTGCGGGATCGTCACCGTAATCTGCTTGCACGTAG
ATCACATAAGCACCAAGCGCGTTGGCCTCATGCTTGAGCAGATTGATGAGCGCGGTGGCAATGCCCTGCC
TCCGGTGCTCGCCGGAGACTGCGAGATCATAGATATAGATCTCACTACGCGGCTGCTCAAACTTGGGCAG
AACGTAAGCCGCGAGAGCGCCAACAACCGCTTCTTGGTCGAAGGCAGCAAGCGCGATGAATGTCTTACTA
CGGAGCAAGTTCCCGAGGTAATCGGAGTCCGGCTGATGTTGGGAGTAGGTGGCTACGTCTCCGAACTCAC
GACCGAAAAGATCAAGAGCAGCCCGCATGGATTTGACTTGGTCAGGGCCGAGCCTACATGTGCGAATGAT
GCCCATACTTGAGCCACCTAACTTTGTTTTAGGGCGACTGCCCTGCTGCGTAACATCGTTGCTGCTCCAT
AACATCAAACATCGACCCACGGCGTAACGCGCTTGCTGCTTGGATGCCCGAGGCATAGACTGTACAAAAA
AACAGTCATAACAAGCCATGAAAACCGCCACTGCGCCGTTACCACCGCTGCGTTCGGTCAAGGTTCTGGA
CCAGTTGCGTGAGCGCATACGCTACTTGCATTACAGTTTACGAACCGAACAGGCTTATGTCAACTGGGTT
CGTGCCTTCATCCGTTTCCACGGTGTGCGTCACCCGGCAACCTTGGGCAGCAGCGAAGTCGAGGCATTTC
TGTCCTGGCTGGCGAACGAGCGCAAGGTTTCGGTCTCCACGCATCGTCAGGCATTGGCGGCCTTGCTGTT
CTTCTACGGCAAGGTGCTGTGCACGGATCTGCCCTGGCTTCAGGAGATCGGAAGACCTCGGCCGTCGCGG
CGCTTGCCGGTGGTGCTGACCCCGGATGAAGTGGTTCGCATCCTCGGTTTTCTGGAAGGCGAGCATCGTT
TGTTCGCCCAGGACTCTAGCTATAGTTCTAGTGGTTGGCTACGTATACTCCGGAATATTAATAGATCATG
GAGATAATTAAAATGATAACCATCTCGCAAATAAATAAGTATTTTACTGTTTTCGTAACAGTTTTGTAAT
AAAAAAACCTATAAATATTCCGGATTATTCATACCGTCCCACCATCGGGCGCGGATCTCGGTCCGAAAAC
CATGCATCATCATCATCATCACAGCAGCGGCAGAGAAAACTTGTATTTCCAGGGCACGAGACGCATTTTA
TTACCTAAAAACGTAATTGTTGAATGCATGGTTGCTACACATCACAACAGCAGGAATGCAAGCATTTGGC
TGGGCTGTGGGCACACCGACAGAGGACAGCTCTCATTTCTTGACTTAAATACTGAAGGATACACTTCTGA
GGAAGTTGCTGATAGTAGAATATTGTGCTTAGCCTTGGTGCATCTTCCTGTTGAAAAGGAAAGCTGGATT
GTGTCTGGGACACAGTCTGGTACTCTCCTGGTCATCAATACCGAAGATGGGAAAAAGAGACATACCCTAG
AAAAGATGACTGATTCTGTCACTTGTTTGTATTGCAATTCCTTTTCCAAGCAAAGCAAACAAAAAAATTT
TCTTTTGGTTGGAACCGCTGATGGCAAGTTAGCAATTTTTGAAGATAAGACTGTTAAGCTTAAAGGAGCT
GCTCCTTTGAAGATACTAAATATAGGAAATGTCAGTACTCCATTGATGTGTTTGAGTGAATCCACAAATT
CAACGGAAAGAAATGTAATGTGGGGAGGATGTGGCACAAAGATTTTCTCCTTTTCTAATGATTTCACCAT
TCAGAAACTCATTGAGACAAGAACAAGCCAACTGTTTTCTTATGCAGCTTTCAGTGATTCCAACATCATA
ACAGTGGTGGTAGACACTGCTCTCTATATTGCTAAGCAAAATAGCCCTGTTGTGGAAGTGTGGGATAAGA
AAACTGAAAAACTCTGTGGACTAATAGACTGCGTGCACTTTTTAAGGGAGGTAACGGTAAAAGAAAACAA
GGAATCAAAACACAAAATGTCTTATTCTGGGAGAGTGAAAACCCTCTGCCTTCAGAAGAACACTGCTCTT
TGGATAGGAACTGGAGGAGGCCATATTTTACTCCTGGATCTTTCAACTCGTCGACTTATACGTGTAATTT
ACAACTTTTGTAATTCGGTCAGAGTCATGATGACAGCACAGCTAGGAAGCCTTAAAAATGTCATGCTGGT
ATTGGGCTACAACCGGAAAAATACTGAAGGTACACAAAAGCAGAAAGAGATACAATCTTGCTTGACCGTT
TGGGACATCAATCTTCCACATGAAGTGCAAAATTTAGAAAAACACATTGAAGTGAGAAAAGAATTAGCTG
AAAAAATGAGACGAACATCTGTTGAGTGATGACGAAGCTTGTCGAGAAGTACTAGAGGATCATAATCAGC
CATACCACATTTGTAGAGGTTTTACTTGCTTTAAAAAACCTCCCACACCTCCCCCTGAACCTGAAACATA
AAATGAATGCAATTGTTGTTGTTAACTTGTTTATTGCAGCTTATAATGGTTACAAATAAAGCAATAGCAT
CACAAATTTCACAAATAAAGCATTTTTTTCACTGCATTCTAGTTGTGGTTTGTCCAAACTCATCAATGTA
TCTTATCATGTCTGGATCTGATCACTGATATCGCCTAGGAGATCCGAACCAGATAAGTGAAATCTAGTTC
CAAACTATTTTGTCATTTTTAATTTTCGTATTAGCTTACGACGCTACACCCAGTTCCCATCTATTTTGTC
ACTCTTCCCTAAATAATCCTTAAAAACTCCATTTCCACCCCTCCCAGTTCCCAACTATTTTGTCCGCCCA
CAGCGGGGCATTTTTCTTCCTGTTATGTTTTTAATCAAACATCCTGCCAACTCCATGTGACAAACCGTCA
TCTTCGGCTACTTTTTCTCTGTCACAGAATGAAAATTTTTCTGTCATCTCTTCGTTATTAATGTTTGTAA
TTGACTGAATATCAACGCTTATTTGCAGCCTGAATGGCGAATGGG
[124 nt withheld, positions 5296-5419]
C
[91 nt withheld, positions 5421-5511]
A
[49 nt withheld, positions 5513-5561]
CCTTTGACGTTGGAGTCCACGTTCTT
[37 nt withheld, positions 5588-5624]
ACCCTATCTCGGTCTATTCTTTTGATTTATAAGGGATTTTGCCGATTTCGGCCTATTGGTTAAAAAATGA
GCTGATTTAACAAAAATTTAACGCGAATTTTAACAAAATATTAACGCTTACAATTTAGGTGGCACTTTTC
GGGGAAATGTGCGCGGAACCCCTATTTGTTTATTTTTCTAAATACATTCAAATATGTATCCGCTCATGAG
ACAATAACCCTGATAAATGCTTCAATAATATTGAAAAAGGAAGAGTATGAGTATTCAACA
