>Addgene plasmid #210899 | pFBOH-MHL_LRRK2:2141-2527 | depositor partial sequence | sequence record 411278 | Insert sequence
ACGAGACGCATTTTATTACCTAAAAACGTAATTGTTGAATGCATGGTTGCTACACATCACAACAGCAGGA
ATGCAAGCATTTGGCTGGGCTGTGGGCACACCGACAGAGGACAGCTCTCATTTCTTGACTTAAATACTGA
AGGATACACTTCTGAGGAAGTTGCTGATAGTAGAATATTGTGCTTAGCCTTGGTGCATCTTCCTGTTGAA
AAGGAAAGCTGGATTGTGTCTGGGACACAGTCTGGTACTCTCCTGGTCATCAATACCGAAGATGGGAAAA
AGAGACATACCCTAGAAAAGATGACTGATTCTGTCACTTGTTTGTATTGCAATTCCTTTTCCAAGCAAAG
CAAACAAAAAAATTTTCTTTTGGTTGGAACCGCTGATGGCAAGTTAGCAATTTTTGAAGATAAGACTGTT
AAGCTTAAAGGAGCTGCTCCTTTGAAGATACTAAATATAGGAAATGTCAGTACTCCATTGATGTGTTTGA
GTGAATCCACAAATTCAACGGAAAGAAATGTAATGTGGGGAGGATGTGGCACAAAGATTTTCTCCTTTTC
TAATGATTTCACCATTCAGAAACTCATTGAGACAAGAACAAGCCAACTGTTTTCTTATGCAGCTTTCAGT
GATTCCAACATCATAACAGTGGTGGTAGACACTGCTCTCTATATTGCTAAGCAAAATAGCCCTGTTGTGG
AAGTGTGGGATAAGAAAACTGAAAAACTCTGTGGACTAATAGACTGCGTGCACTTTTTAAGGGAGGTAAC
GGTAAAAGAAAACAAGGAATCAAAACACAAAATGTCTTATTCTGGGAGAGTGAAAACCCTCTGCCTTCAG
AAGAACACTGCTCTTTGGATAGGAACTGGAGGAGGCCATATTTTACTCCTGGATCTTTCAACTCGTCGAC
TTATACGTGTAATTTACAACTTTTGTAATTCGGTCAGAGTCATGATGACAGCACAGCTAGGAAGCCTTAA
AAATGTCATGCTGGTATTGGGCTACAACCGGAAAAATACTGAAGGTACACAAAAGCAGAAAGAGATACAA
TCTTGCTTGACCGTTTGGGACATCAATCTTCCACATGAAGTGCAAAATTTAGAAAAACACATTGAAGTGA
GAAAAGAATTAGCTGAAAAAATGAGACGAACATCTGTTGAG
